>Addgene plasmid #108260 | UBQ10:sXVE:(MCS)-S11-DI-GFP1–9 | addgene full sequence | sequence record 208519 | Addgene NGS Result
CATGTAATATGCTCGACTCTAGGATCTTCGCAAGACCCTTCCTCTATATAAGGAAGTTCATTTCATTTGG
AGAGGACACGCTGAAGCTAGTCGACTCTAGCCAAATCTAGGGGATCCGGCGCGCCCGGGTTAATTAACTC
GAGTCTAGTGGTGGAGGGTCTGGTGGCGGATCAACCAGTGAAAAGCGTGACCACATGGTCCTTCTTGAGT
ATGTAACTGCTGCTGGGATTACAGATGCTAGCTGTTTGTCCTTCGGAACTGAGATACTTACAGTTGAATA
TGGACCACTTCCTATTGGAAAGATTGTGAGTGAAGAGATCAACTGTAGTGTTTATTCCGTGGACCCAGAG
GGTAGAGTTTACACTCAAGCTATTGCTCAGTGGCATGATAGGGGAGAACAGGAGGTTCTTGAATATGAGT
TGGAAGATGGTTCTGTGATAAGAGCTACATCAGATCACAGGTTTCTTACTACAGATTACCAACTTTTGGC
AATCGAAGAGATTTTCGCTAGACAGCTCGATCTTCTCACTTTGGAAAATATTAAGCAAACAGAAGAGGCA
CTTGATAACCATAGGCTTCCATTTCCTCTTTTGGATGCTGGAACTATTAAGATGGTTAAAGTGATAGGAA
GAAGGTCATTGGGTGTTCAAAGAATATTTGACATCGGACTTCCTCAGGATCACAATTTCTTACTCGCAAA
CGGTGCTATTGCAGCAGCTTGTTTCAATGGTTCTGGTTCAAGAGAGTCTGGAGCTATCTCTGGCGATAGT
CTGATCAGCCTGGCAAGCACAGGAAAAAGAGTTTCTATTAAAGATTTGTTAGATGAAAAAGATTTTGAAA
TATGGGCAATTAATGAACAGACGATGAAGCTAGAATCAGCTAAAGTTAGTCGTGTATTTTGTACTGGCAA
AAAGCTAGTTTATATTCTAAAAACTCGACTAGGTAGAACTATCAAGGCAACAGCAAATCATAGATTTTTA
ACTATTGATGGTTGGAAAAGATTAGATGAGCTATCTTTAAAAGAGCATATTGCTCTACCCCGTAAACTAG
AAAGCTCCTCTTTACAATTATCACCAGAAATAGAAAAGTTGTCTCAGAGTGATATTTACTGGGACTCCAT
CGTTTCTATTACGGAGACTGGAGTCGAAGAGGTTTTTGATTTGACTGTGCCAGGACCACATAACTTTGTC
GCGAATGACATCATTGTACACAACAGCCGAGGGCCCATGAGAAAAGGAGAAGAACTTTTCACTGGAGTTG
TCCCAATTCTTATTGAATTAGATGGTGATGTTAATGGGCACAAATTTTTTGTCCGTGGAGAGGGTGAAGG
TGATGCAACAATCGGAAAACTTAGCCTTAAATTTATTTGCACTACTGGAAAACTACCTGTTCCATGGCCA
ACACTTGTCACTACCCTTACCTATGGTGTTCAATGCTTTTCAAGATACCCAGATCATATGAAGCGGCACG
ACTTCTTCAAGAGCGCCATGCCTGAGGGATACGTGCAGGAGAGGACCATCTATTTCAAGGACGACGGGAC
TTACAAGACACGTGCTGAAGTCAAGTTTGAGGGAGACACCCTCGTCAACAGGATCGAGCTTAAGGGAATT
GATTTCAAGGAGGACGGAAACATCCTCGGCCACAAGTTGGAATACAACTTTAACTCCCACAAAGTATACA
TCACGGCCGACAAGCAAAATAACGGCATCAAAGCCAACTTCACAATTCGCCACAACGTTGAAGACGGCTC
TGTGCAACTCGCTGATCATTATCAACAAAATACTCCAATTGGCGATGGCCCTGTCCTTTTACCATAAGAG
CTCGAATTTCCCCGATCGTTCAAACATTTGGCAATAAAGTTTCTTAAGATTGAATCCTGTTGCCGGTCTT
GCGATGATTATCATATAATTTCTGTTGAATTACGTTAAGCATGTAATAATTAACATGTAATGCATGACGT
TATTTATGAGATGGGTTTTTATGATTAGAGTCCCGCAATTATACATTTAATACGCGATAGAAAACAAAAT
ATAGCGCGCAAACTAGGATAAATTATCGCGCGCGGTGTCATCTATGTTACTAGATCGGGAATTCAGATCG
GCTGAGTGGCTCCTTCAACGTTGCGGTTCTGTCAGTTCCAAACGTAAAACGGCTTGTCCCGCGTCATCGG
CGGGGGTCATAACGTGACTCCCTTAATTCTCCGCTCATGATCAGATTGTCGTTTCCCGCCTTCAGTTTAA
ACTATCAGTGTTTGACAGGATATATTGGCGGGTAAACCTAAGAGAAAAGAGCGTTTATTAGAATAATCGG
ATATTTAAAAGGGCGTGAAAAGGTTTATCCGTTCGTCCATTTGTATGTGCATGCCAACCACAGGGTTCCC
CAGATCTGGCGCCGGCCAGCGAGACGAGCAAGATTGGCCGCCGCCCGAAACGATCCGACAGCGCGCCCAG
CACAGGTGCGCAGGCAAATTGCACCAACGCATACAGCGCCAGCAGAATGCCATAGTGGGCGGTGACGTCG
TTCGAGTGAACCAGATCGCGCAGGAGGCCCGGCAGCACCGGCATAATCAGGCCGATGCCGACAGCGTCGA
GCGCGACAGTGCTCAGAATTACGATCAGGGGTATGTTGGGTTTCACGTCTGGCCTCCGGACCAGCCTCCG
CTGGTCCGATTGAACGCGCGGATTCTTTATCACTGATAAGTTGGTGGACATATTATGTTTATCAGTGATA
AAGTGTCAAGCATGACAAAGTTGCAGCCGAATACAGTGATCCGTGCCGCCCTGGACCTGTTGAACGAGGT
CGGCGTAGACGGTCTGACGACACGCAAACTGGCGGAACGGTTGGGGGTTCAGCAGCCGGCGCTTTACTGG
CACTTCAGGAACAAGCGGGCGCTGCTCGACGCACTGGCCGAAGCCATGCTGGCGGAGAATCATACGCATT
CGGTGCCGAGAGCCGACGACGACTGGCGCTCATTTCTGATCGGGAATGCCCGCAGCTTCAGGCAGGCGCT
GCTCGCCTACCGCGATGGCGCGCGCATCCATGCCGGCACGCGACCGGGCGCACCGCAGATGGAAACGGCC
GACGCGCAGCTTCGCTTCCTCTGCGAGGCGGGTTTTTCGGCCGGGGACGCCGTCAATGCGCTGATGACAA
TCAGCTACTTCACTGTTGGGGCCGTGCTTGAGGAGCAGGCCGGCGACAGCGATGCCGGCGAGCGCGGCGG
CACCGTTGAACAGGCTCCGCTCTCGCCGCTGTTGCGGGCCGCGATAGACGCCTTCGACGAAGCCGGTCCG
GACGCAGCGTTCGAGCAGGGACTCGCGGTGATTGTCGATGGATTGGCGAAAAGGAGGCTCGTTGTCAGGA
ACGTTGAAGGACCGAGAAAGGGTGACGATTGATCAGGACCGCTGCCGGAGCGCAACCCACTCACTACAGC
AGAGCCATGTAGACAACATCCCCTCCCCCTTTCCACCGCGTCAGACGCCCGTAGCAGCCCGCTACGGGCT
TTTTCATGCCCTGCCCTAGCGTCCAAGCCTCACGGCCGCGCTCGGCCTCTCTGGCGGCCTTCTGGCGCTC
TTCCGCTTCCTCGCTCACTGACTCGCTGCGCTCGGTCGTTCGGCTGCGGCGAGCGGTATCAGCTCACTCA
AAGGCGGTAATACGGTTATCCACAGAATCAGGGGATAACGCAGGAAAGAACATGTGAGCAAAAGGCCAGC
AAAAGGCCAGGAACCGTAAAAAGGCCGCGTTGCTGGCGTTTTTCCATAGGCTCCGCCCCCCTGACGAGCA
TCACAAAAATCGACGCTCAAGTCAGAGGTGGCGAAACCCGACAGGACTATAAAGATACCAGGCGTTTCCC
CCTGGAAGCTCCCTCGTGCGCTCTCCTGTTCCGACCCTGCCGCTTACCGGATACCTGTCCGCCTTTCTCC
CTTCGGGAAGCGTGGCGCTTTTCCGCTGCATAACCCTGCTTCGGGGTCATTATAGCGATTTTTTCGGTAT
ATCCATCCTTTTTCGCACGATATACAGGATTTTGCCAAAGGGTTCGTGTAGACTTTCCTTGGTGTATCCA
ACGGCGTCAGCCGGGCAGGATAGGTGAAGTAGGCCCACCCGCGAGCGGGTGTTCCTTCTTCACTGTCCCT
TATTCGCACCTGGCGGTGCTCAACGGGAATCCTGCTCTGCGAGGCTGGCCGGCTACCGCCGGCGTAACAG
ATGAGGGCAAGCGGATGGCTGATGAAACCAAGCCAACCAGGAAGGGCAGCCCACCTATCAAGGTGTACTG
CCTTCCAGACGAACGAAGAGCGATTGAGGAAAAGGCGGCGGCGGCCGGCATGAGCCTGTCGGCCTACCTG
CTGGCCGTCGGCCAGGGCTACAAAATCACGGGCGTCGTGGACTATGAGCACGTCCGCGAGCTGGCCCGCA
TCAATGGCGACCTGGGCCGCCTGGGCGGCCTGCTGAAACTCTGGCTCACCGACGACCCGCGCACGGCGCG
GTTCGGTGATGCCACGATCCTCGCCCTGCTGGCGAAGATCGAAGAGAAGCAGGACGAGCTTGGCAAGGTC
ATGATGGGCGTGGTCCGCCCGAGGGCAGAGCCATGACTTTTTTAGCCGCTAAAACGGCCGGGGGGTGCGC
GTGATTGCCAAGCACGTCCCCATGCGCTCCATCAAGAAGAGCGACTTCGCGGAGCTGGTGAAGTACATCA
CCGACGAGCAAGGCAAGACCGAGCGCCTTTCCGACGCTCACCGGGCTGGTTGCCCTCGCCGCTGGGCTGG
CGGCCGTCTATGGCCCTGCAAACGCGCCAGAAACGCCGTCGAAGCCGTGTGCGAGACACCGCGGCCGCCG
GCGTTGTGGATACCTCGCGGAAAACTTGGCCCTCACTGACAGATGAGGGGCGGACGTTGACACTTGAGGG
GCCGACTCACCCGGCGCGGCGTTGACAGATGAGGGGCAGGCTCGATTTCGGCCGGCGACGTGGAGCTGGC
CAGCCTCGCAAATCGGCGAAAACGCCTGATTTTACGCGAGTTTCCCACAGATGATGTGGACAAGCCTGGG
GATAAGTGCCCTGCGGTATTGACACTTGAGGGGCGCGACTACTGACAGATGAGGGGCGCGATCCTTGACA
CTTGAGGGGCAGAGTGCTGACAGATGAGGGGCGCACCTATTGACATTTGAGGGGCTGTCCACAGGCAGAA
AATCCAGCATTTGCAAGGGTTTCCGCCCGTTTTTCGGCCACCGCTAACCTGTCTTTTAACCTGCTTTTAA
ACCAATATTTATAAACCTTGTTTTTAACCAGGGCTGCGCCCTGTGCGCGTGACCGCGCACGCCGAAGGGG
GGTGCCCCCCCTTCTCGAACCCTCCCGGCCCGCTAACGCGGGCCTCCCATCCCCCCAGGGGCTGCGCCCC
TCGGCCGCGAACGGCCTCACCCCAAAAATGGCAGCGCTGGCAGTCCTTGCCATTGCCGGGATCGGGGCAG
TAACGGGATGGGCGATCAGCCCGAGCGCGACGCCCGGAAGCATTGACGTGCCGCAGGTGCTGGCATCGAC
ATTCAGCGACCAGGTGCCGGGCAGTGAGGGCGGCGGCCTGGGTGGCGGCCTGCCCTTCACTTCGGCCGTC
GGGGCATTCACGGACTTCATGGCGGGGCCGGCAATTTTTACCTTGGGCATTCTTGGCATAGTGGTCGCGG
GTGCCGTGCTCGTGTTCGGGGGTGCGATAAACCCAGCGAACCATTTGAGGTGATAGGTAAGATTATACCG
AGGTATGAAAACGAGAATTGGACCTTTACAGAATTACTCTATGAAGCGCCATATTTAAAAAGCTACCAAG
ACGAAGAGGATGAAGAGGATGAGGAGGCAGATTGCCTTGAATATATTGACAATACTGATAAGATAATATA
TCTTTTATATAGAAGATATCGCCGTATGTAAGGATTTCAGGGGGCAAGGCATAGGCAGCGCGCTTATCAA
TATATCTATAGAATGGGCAAAGCATAAAAACTTGCATGGACTAATGCTTGAAACCAGGACAATAACCTTA
TAGCTTGTAAATTCTATCATAATTGGGTAATGACTCCAACTTATTGATAGTGTTTTATGTTCAGATAATG
CCCGATGACTTTGTCATGCAGCTCCACCGATTTTGAGAACGACAGCGACTTCCGTCCCAGCCGTGCCAGG
TGCTGCCTCAGATTCAGGTTATGCCGCTCAATTCGCTGCGTATATCGCTTGCTGATTACGTGCAGCTTTC
CCTTCAGGCGGGATTCATACAGCGGCCAGCCATCCGTCATCCATATCACCACGTCAAAGGGTGACAGCAG
GCTCATAAGACGCCCCAGCGTCGCCATAGTGCGTTCACCGAATACGTGCGCAACAACCGTCTTCCGGAGA
CTGTCATACGCGTAAAACAGCCAGCGCTGGCGCGATTTAGCCCCGACATAGCCCCACTGTTCGTCCATTT
CCGCGCAGACGATGACGTCACTGCCCGGCTGTATGCGCGAGGTTACCGACTGCGGCCTGAGTTTTTTAAG
TGACGTAAAATCGTGTTGAGGCCAACGCCCATAATGCGGGCTGTTGCCCGGCATCCAACGCCATTCATGG
CCATATCAATGATTTTCTGGTGCGTACCGGGTTGAGAAGCGGTGTAAGTGAACTGCAGTTGCCATGTTTT
ACGGCAGTGAGAGCAGAGATAGCGCTGATGTCCGGCGGTGCTTTTGCCGTTACGCACCACCCCGTCAGTA
GCTGAACAGGAGGGACAGCTGATAGAAACAGAAGCCACTGGAGCACCTCAAAAACACCATCATACACTAA
ATCAGTAAGTTGGCAGCATCACCCATAATTGTGGTTTCAAAATCGGCTCCGTCGATACTATGTTATACGC
CAACTTTGAAAACAACTTTGAAAAAGCTGTTTTCTGGTATTTAAGGTTTTAGAATGCAAGGAACAGTGAA
TTGGAGTTCGTCTTGTTATAATTAGCTTCTTGGGGTATCTTTAAATACTGTAGAAAAGAGGAAGGAAATA
ATAAATGGCTAAAATGAGAATATCACCGGAATTGAAAAAACTGATCGAAAAATACCGCTGCGTAAAAGAT
ACGGAAGGAATGTCTCCTGCTAAGGTATATAAGCTGGTGGGAGAAAATGAAAACCTATATTTAAAAATGA
CGGACAGCCGGTATAAAGGGACCACCTATGATGTGGAACGGGAAAAGGACATGATGCTATGGCTGGAAGG
AAAGCTGCCTGTTCCAAAGGTCCTGCACTTTGAACGGCATGATGGCTGGAGCAATCTGCTCATGAGTGAG
GCCGATGGCGTCCTTTGCTCGGAAGAGTATGAAGATGAACAAAGCCCTGAAAAGATTATCGAGCTGTATG
CGGAGTGCATCAGGCTCTTTCACTCCATCGACATATCGGATTGTCCCTATACGAATAGCTTAGACAGCCG
CTTAGCCGAATTGGATTACTTACTGAATAACGATCTGGCCGATGTGGATTGCGAAAACTGGGAAGAAGAC
ACTCCATTTAAAGATCCGCGCGAGCTGTATGATTTTTTAAAGACGGAAAAGCCCGAAGAGGAACTTGTCT
TTTCCCACGGCGACCTGGGAGACAGCAACATCTTTGTGAAAGATGGCAAAGTAAGTGGCTTTATTGATCT
TGGGAGAAGCGGCAGGGCGGACAAGTGGTATGACATTGCCTTCTGCGTCCGGTCGATCAGGGAGGATATC
GGGGAAGAACAGTATGTCGAGCTATTTTTTGACTTACTGGGGATCAAGCCTGATTGGGAGAAAATAAAAT
ATTATATTTTACTGGATGAATTGTTTTAGTACCTAGATGTGGCGCAACGATGCCGGCGACAAGCAGGAGC
GCACCGACTTCTTCCGCATCAAGTGTTTTGGCTCTCAGGCCGAGGCCCACGGCAAGTATTTGGGCAAGGG
GTCGCTGGTATTCGTGCAGGGCAAGATTCGGAATACCAAGTACGAGAAGGACGGCCAGACGGTCTACGGG
ACCGACTTCATTGCCGATAAGGTGGATTATCTGGACACCAAGGCACCAGGCGGGTCAAATCAGGAATAAG
GGCACATTGCCCCGGCGTGAGTCGGGGCAATCCCGCAAGGAGGGTGAATGAATCGGACGTTTGACCGGAA
GGCATACAGGCAAGAACTGATCGACGCGGGGTTTTCCGCCGAGGATGCCGAAACCATCGCAAGCCGCACC
GTCATGCGTGCGCCCCGCGAAACCTTCCAGTCCGTCGGCTCGATGGTCCAGCAAGCTACGGCCAAGATCG
AGCGCGACAGCGTGCAACTGGCTCCCCCTGCCCTGCCCGCGCCATCGGCCGCCGTGGAGCGTTCGCGTCG
TCTCGAACAGGAGGCGGCAGGTTTGGCGAAGTCGATGACCATCGACACGCGAGGAACTATGACGACCAAG
AAGCGAAAAACCGCCGGCGAGGACCTGGCAAAACAGGTCAGCGAGGCCAAGCAGGCCGCGTTGCTGAAAC
ACACGAAGCAGCAGATCAAGGAAATGCAGCTTTCCTTGTTCGATATTGCGCCGTGGCCGGACACGATGCG
AGCGATGCCAAACGACACGGCCCGCTCTGCCCTGTTCACCACGCGCAACAAGAAAATCCCGCGCGAGGCG
CTGCAAAACAAGGTCATTTTCCACGTCAACAAGGACGTGAAGATCACCTACACCGGCGTCGAGCTGCGGG
CCGACGATGACGAACTGGTGTGGCAGCAGGTGTTGGAGTACGCGAAGCGCACCCCTATCGGCGAGCCGAT
CACCTTCACGTTCTACGAGCTTTGCCAGGACCTGGGCTGGTCGATCAATGGCCGGTATTACACGAAGGCC
GAGGAATGCCTGTCGCGCCTACAGGCGACGGCGATGGGCTTCACGTCCGACCGCGTTGGGCACCTGGAAT
CGGTGTCGCTGCTGCACCGCTTCCGCGTCCTGGACCGTGGCAAGAAAACGTCCCGTTGCCAGGTCCTGAT
CGACGAGGAAATCGTCGTGCTGTTTGCTGGCGACCACTACACGAAATTCATATGGGAGAAGTACCGCAAG
CTGTCGCCGACGGCCCGACGGATGTTCGACTATTTCAGCTCGCACCGGGAGCCGTACCCGCTCAAGCTGG
AAACCTTCCGCCTCATGTGCGGATCGGATTCCACCCGCGTGAAGAAGTGGCGCGAGCAGGTCGGCGAAGC
CTGCGAAGAGTTGCGAGGCAGCGGCCTGGTGGAACACGCCTGGGTCAATGATGACCTGGTGCATTGCAAA
CGCTAGGGCCTTGTGGGGTCAGTTCCGGCTGGGGGTTCAGCAGCCAGCGCTTTACTGGCATTTCAGGAAC
AAGCGGGCACTGCTCGACGCACTTGCTTCGCTCAGTATCGCTCGGGACGCACGGCGCGCTCTACGAACTG
CCGATAAACAGAGGATTAAAATTGACAATTGTGATTAAGGCTCAGATTCGACGGCTTGGAGCGGCCGACG
TGCAGGATTTCCGCGAGATCCGATTGTCGGCCCTGAAGAAAGCTCCAGAGATGTTCGGGTCCGTTTACGA
GCACGAGGAGAAAAAGCCCATGGAGGCGTTCGCTGAACGGTTGCGAGATGCCGTGGCATTCGGCGCCTAC
ATCGACGGCGAGATCATTGGGCTGTCGGTCTTCAAACAGGAGGACGGCCCCAAGGACGCTCACAAGGCGC
ATCTGTCCGGCGTTTTCGTGGAGCCCGAACAGCGAGGCCGAGGGGTCGCCGGTATGCTGCTGCGGGCGTT
GCCGGCGGGTTTATTGCTCGTGATGATCGTCCGACAGATTCCAACGGGAATCTGGTGGATGCGCATCTTC
ATCCTCGGCGCACTTAATATTTCGCTATTCTGGAGCTTGTTGTTTATTTCGGTCTACCGCCTGCCGGGCG
GGGTCGCGGCGACGGTAGGCGCTGTGCAGCCGCTGATGGTCGTGTTCATCTCTGCCGCTCTGCTAGGTAG
CCCGATACGATTGATGGCGGTCCTGGGGGCTATTTGCGGAACTGCGGGCGTGGCGCTGTTGGTGTTGACA
CCAAACGCAGCGCTAGATCCTGTCGGCGTCGCAGCGGGCCTGGCGGGGGCGGTTTCCATGGCGTTCGGAA
CCGTGCTGACCCGCAAGTGGCAACCTCCCGTGCCTCTGCTCACCTTTACCGCCTGGCAACTGGCGGCCGG
AGGACTTCTGCTCGTTCCAGTAGCTTTAGTGTTTGATCCGCCAATCCCGATGCCTACAGGAACCAATGTT
CTCGGCCTGGCGTGGCTCGGCCTGATCGGAGCGGGTTTAACCTACTTCCTTTGGTTCCGGGGGATCTCGC
GACTCGAACCTACAGTTGTTTCCTTACTGGGCTTTCTCAGCCCCAGATCTGGGGTCGATCAGCCGGGGAT
GCATCAGGCCGACAGTCGGAACTTCGGGTCCCCGACCTGTACCATTCGGTGAGCAATGGATAGGGGAGTT
GATATCGTCAACGTTCACTTCTAAAGAAATAGCGCCACTCAGCTTCCTCAGCGGCTTTATCCAGCGATTT
CCTATTATGTCGGCATAGTTCTCAAGATCGACAGCCTGTCACGGTTAAGCGAGAAATGAATAAGAAGGCT
GATAATTCGGATCTCTGCGAGGGAGATGATATTTGATCACAGGCAGCAACGCTCTGTCATCGTTACAATC
AACATGCTACCCTCCGCGAGATCATCCGTGTTTCAAACCCGGCAGCTTAGTTGCCGTTCTTCCGAATAGC
ATCGGTAACATGAGCAAAGTCTGCCGCCTTACAACGGCTCTCCCGCTGACGCCGTCCCGGACTGATGGGC
TGCCTGTATCGAGTGGTGATTTTGTGCCGAGCTGCCGGTCGGGGAGCTGTTGGCTGGCTGGTGGCAGGAT
ATATTGTGGTGTAAACAAATTGACGCTTAGACAACTTAATAACACATTGCGGACGTTTTTAATGTACTGG
GGTGGTTTTTCTTTTCACCAGTGAGACGGGCAACAGCTGATTGCCCTTCACCGCCTGGCCCTGAGAGAGT
TGCAGCAAGCGGTCCACGCTGGTTTGCCCCAGCAGGCGAAAATCCTGTTTGATGGTGGTTCCGAAATCGG
CAAAATCCCTTATAAATCAAAAGAATAGCCCGAGATAGGGT
[37 nt withheld, positions 11102-11138]
AAAGAACGTGGACTCCAACGTCAAAGG
[141 nt withheld, positions 11166-11306]
G
[44 nt withheld, positions 11308-11351]
CATTCAGGCTGCGCAACTGTTGGGAAGGGCGATCGGTGCGGGCCTCTTCGCTATTACGCCAGCTGGCGAA
AGGGGGATGTGCTGCAAGGCGATTAAGTTGGGTAACGCCAGGGTTTTCCCAGTCACGACGTTGTAAAACG
ACGGCCAGTGAATTAATTCCCATCTTGAAAGAAATATAGTTTAAATATTTATTGATAAAATAACAAGTCA
GGTATTATAGTCCAAGCAAAAACATAAATTTATTGATGCAAGTTTAAATTCAGAAATATTTCAATAACTG
ATTATATCAGCTGGTACATTGCCGTAGATGAAAGACTGAGTGCGATATTATGTGTAATACATAAATTGAT
GATATAGCTAGCTTAGCTCATCGGGGGATCGATCCGTCGAAGCTAGCTTGGGTCCCGCTCAGAAGAACTC
GTCAAGAAGGCGATAGAAGGCGATGCGCTGCGAATCGGGAGCGGCGATACCGTAAAGCACGAGGAAGCGG
TCAGCCCATTCGCCGCCAAGCTCTTCAGCAATATCACGGGTAGCCAACGCTATGTCCTGATAGCGGTCCG
CCACACCCAGCCGGCCACAGTCGATGAATCCAGAAAAGCGGCCATTTTCCACCATGATATTCGGCAAGCA
GGCATCGCCATGGGTCACGACGAGATCCTCGCCGTCGGGCATGCGCGCCTTGAGCCTGGCGAACAGTTCG
GCTGGCGCGAGCCCCTGATGCTCTTCGTCCAGATCATCCTGATCGACAAGACCGGCTTCCATCCGAGTAC
GTGCTCGCTCGATGCGATGTTTCGCTTGGTGGTCGAATGGGCAGGTAGCCGGATCAAGCGTATGCAGCCG
CCGCATTGCATCAGCCATGATGGATACTTTCTCGGCAGGAGCAAGGTGAGATGACAGGAGATCCTGCCCC
GGCACTTCGCCCAATAGCAGCCAGTCCCTTCCCGCTTCAGTGACAACGTCGAGCACAGCTGCGCAAGGAA
CGCCCGTCGTGGCCAGCCACGATAGCCGCGCTGCCTCGTCCTGCAGTTCATTCAGGGCACCGGACAGGTC
GGTCTTGACAAAAAGAACCGGGCGCCCCTGCGCTGACAGCCGGAACACGGCGGCATCAGAGCAGCCGATT
GTCTGTTGTGCCCAGTCATAGCCGAATAGCCTCTCCACCCAAGCGGCCGGAGAACCTGCGTGCAATCCAT
CTTGTTCAATCCAAGCTCCCATGGGCCCTCGACTAGAGTCGAGATCTGGATTGAGAGTGAATATGAGACT
CTAATTGGATACCGAGGGGAATTTATGGAACGTCAGTGGAGCATTTTTGACAAGAAATATTTGCTAGCTG
ATAGTGACCTTAGGCGACTTTTGAACGCGCAATAATGGTTTCTGACGTATGTGCTTAGCTCATTAAACTC
CAGAAACCCGCGGCTGAGTGGCTCCTTCAACGTTGCGGTTCTGTCAGTTCCAAACGTAAAACGGCTTGTC
CCGCGTCATCGGCGGGGGTCATAACGTGACTCCCTTAATTCTCCGCTCATGATCTTGATCCCCTGCGCCA
TCAGATCCTTGGCGGCAAGAAAGCCATCCAGTTTACTTTGCAGGGCTTCCCAACCTTACCAGAGGGCGCC
CCAGCTGGCAATTCCGGTTCGCTTGCTGTCCATAAAACCGCCCAGTCTAGCTATCGCCATGTAAGCCCAC
TGCAAGCTACCTGCTTTCTCTTTGCGCTTGCGTTTTCCCTTGTCCAGATAGCCCAGTAGCTGACATTCAT
CCGGGGTCAGCACCGTTTCTGCGGACTGGCTTTCTACGTGTTCCGCTTCCTTTAGCAGCCCTTGCGCCCT
GAGTGCTTGCGGCAGCGTGAAGCTTCGACGAGTCAGTAATAAACGGCGTCAAAGTGGTTGCAGCCGGCAC
ACACGAGTCGTGTTTATCAACTCAAAGCACAAATACTTTTCCTCAACCTAAAAATAAGGCAATTAGCCAA
AAACAACTTTGCGTGTAAACAACGCTCAATACACGTGTCATTTTATTATTAGCTATTGCTTCACCGCCTT
AGCTTTCTCGTGACCTAGTCGTCCTCGTCTTTTCTTCTTCTTCTTCTATAAAACAATACCCAAAGAGCTC
TTCTTCTTCACAATTCAGATTTCAATTTCTCAAAATCTTAAAAACTTTCTCTCAATTCTCTCTACCGTGA
TCAAGGTAAATTTCTGTGTTCCTTATTCTCTCAAAATCTTCGATTTTGTTTTCGTTCGATCCCAATTTCG
TATATGTTCTTTGGTTTAGATTCTGTTAATCTTAGATCGAAGACGATTTTCTGGGTTTGATCGTTAGATA
TCATCTTAATTCTCGATTAGGGTTTCATAGATATCATCCGATTTGTTCAAATAATTTGAGTTTTGTCGAA
TAATTACTCTTCGATTTGTGATTTCTATCTAGTTCTGGTGTTAGTTTCTAGTTTGTGCGATCGAATTTGT
CGATTAATCTGAGTTTTTCTGATTAACAGACTAGCCCGCGGAAAATGAAGGCTCTTACTGCTAGACAACA
AGAAGTTTTTGATCTTATTAGAGATCATATTTCTCAAACTGGAATGCCTCCTACTAGAGCTGAAATTGCT
CAAAGACTTGGATTTAGGTCTCCTAATGCTGCTGAAGAACATCTTAAGGCTCTTGCTAGAAAGGGAGTTA
TTGAAATTGTTTCTGGAGCTTCAAGAGGAATTAGACTTCTTCAAGAAGAAGAAGAAGGACTTCCTCTTGT
TGGAAGAGTTGCTGCTGGAGAACCTTCTTCTGCTCCTCCTACTGATGTTTCTCTTGGAGATGAACTTCAT
CTTGATGGAGAAGATGTTGCTATGGCTCATGCTGATGCTCTTGATGATTTTGATCTTGATATGCTTGGAG
ATGGAGATTCTCCTGGACCTGGATTTACTCCTCATGATTCTGCTCCTTATGGAGCACTTGATATGGCTGA
TTTTGAATTTGAACAAATGTTTACTGATGCTCTTGGAATTGATGAATATGGAGGAGATCCTTCTGCTGGA
GATATGAGAGCTGCTAATCTTTGGCCTTCTCCTCTTATGATTAAGAGGTCTAAGAAGAACTCTCTTGCTC
TTTCTCTTACTGCTGACCAAATGGTTTCTGCTCTTCTTGATGCTGAACCTCCTATTCTTTATTCTGAATA
TGATCCTACTAGACCTTTTTCTGAGGCTTCTATGATGGGACTTCTTACTAATCTTGCTGATAGAGAACTT
GTTCATATGATTAATTGGGCTAAGAGAGTTCCTGGATTTGTTGATCTTACTCTTCATGACCAAGTTCATC
TTCTTGAATGTGCTTGGCTTGAAATTCTTATGATTGGACTTGTTTGGAGGTCTATGGAACATCCTGTTAA
ACTTCTTTTTGCTCCTAATCTTCTTCTTGATAGAAATCAAGGAAAGTGTGTTGAAGGAATGGTTGAAATT
TTTGATATGCTTCTTGCTACTTCTTCAAGATTTAGAATGATGAATCTTCAAGGAGAAGAATTTGTTTGTC
TTAAGTCTATTATTCTTCTTAATTCTGGAGTTTATACTTTTCTTTCTTCTACTCTTAAGTCTCTTGAAGA
AAAGGATCATATTCATAGAGTTCTTGATAAGATTACTGATACTCTTATTCATCTTATGGCTAAGGCTGGA
CTTACTCTTCAACAACAACATCAAAGACTTGCTCAACTTCTTCTTATTCTTTCTCATATTAGACATATGT
CTAATAAGGGAATGGAACATCTTTATTCTATGAAGTGTAAGAATGTTGTTCCTCTTTATGATCTTCTTCT
TGAAATGCTTGATGCTCATAGACTTCATGCTCCTACTTCAAGAGGAGGAGCTTCTGTTGAAGAAACTGAC
CAATCTCATCTTGCTACTGCTGGATCTACTTCTTCTCATTCTCTTCAAAAGTATTATATTACTGGAGAAG
CTGAAGGATTTCCTGCTACTGTTTGAAGATCTTGATCAAGCTCCCTGGCCAATTCCCAGAGATGTTAGCT
GAAATCATCACTAATCAGATACCAAAATATTCAAATGGAAATATCAAATAGCTTCTGTTTCATCAAAAAT
GACTCGACCTAACTGAGTAAGCATGCTTGTTCGAGTATTATGGCATTGGGAAAACTGTTTTTCTTGTACC
ATTTGTTGTGCTTGTAATTTACTGTGTTTTTTATTCGGTTTTCGCTATCGAACTGTGAAATGGAAATGGA
TGGAGAAGAGTTAATGAATGATATGGTCCTTTTGTTCATTCTCAAATTAATATTATTTGTTTTTTCTCTT
ATTTGTTGTGTGTTGAATTTGAAATTATAAGAGATATGCAAACATTTTGTTTTGAGTAAAAATGTGTCAA
ATCGTGGCCTCTAATGACCGAAGTTAATATGAGGAGTAAAACATCCCAAACGCGGCCGCAACCGGTCTTG
CATCCAGCTGGGCTGCAGGTCGAGGCTAAAAAACTAATCGCATTATCATCCCCTCGACGTACTGTACATA
TAACCACTGGTTTTATATACAGCAGTACTGTACATATAACCACTGGTTTTATATACAGCAGTCGACGTAC
TGTACATATAACCACTGGTTTTATATACAGCAGTACTGTACATATAACCACTGGTTTTATATACAGCAGT
CGAGGTAAGATTAGATATGGATATGTATATGGATATGTATATGGTGGTAATGC
Features (pLannotate 1.2.2; 35 found; start..end, strand, type, name):
     30..76      +  promoter       minimal CaMV 35S promoter: minimal 35S promoter from cauliflower mosaic virus
    186..233     +  CDS            GFP11: 11th β-strand of superfolder GFP associates with GFP(1-10), consisting of the first 10 β-strands, to reconstitute fluorescent GFP (Cabantous et al., 2005; Kamiyama et al., 2016)
    189..740     +  CDS            dnaE-N (fragment): DPO3A_SYNY3 - Experimental evidence at protein level: Swiss-Prot protein existence level 1. DNA polymerase III is a complex, multichain enzyme responsible for most of the replicative synthesis in bacteria. This DNA polymerase also exhibits 3' to 5' exonuclease activity. The alpha chain is the DNA polymerase (By similarity). From Synechocystis sp. (strain PCC 6803 / Kazusa).
    741..1094    +  CDS            dnaB (fragment): DNAB_MYCTU - Experimental evidence at protein level: Swiss-Prot protein existence level 1. The intein is an endonuclease. From Mycobacterium tuberculosis (strain ATCC 25618 / H37Rv).
   1227..1814    +  CDS            Superfolder GFP (fragment): Superfolder GFP is a basic (constitutively fluorescent) green fluorescent protein published in 2005, derived from Aequorea victoria. It is reported to be a very rapidly-maturing weak dimer.
   1834..2086    +  terminator     NOS terminator: nopaline synthase terminator and poly(A) signal
   2099..2129    -  promoter       NOS promoter (fragment): nopaline synthase promoter
   2253..2277    +  misc_feature   RB T-DNA repeat: right border repeat from nopaline C58 T-DNA
   2387..2636    -  CDS            TcR (fragment): tetracycline efflux protein; tetA; confers resistance to tetracycline
   2742..3392    +  CDS            TetR: tetracycline resistance regulatory protein; tetR
   3751..3941    -  rep_origin     ori (fragment): high-copy-number ColE1/pMB1/pBR322/pUC origin of replication
   4073..4182    +  oriT           oriT: incP origin of transfer
   4215..4586    +  CDS            traJ: oriT-recognizing protein; traJ
   4723..5354    +  rep_origin     oriV: incP origin of replication
   5418..5693    +  CDS            klaC (fragment): KLAC_ECOLX - Also known as telB. Protein predicted: Swiss-Prot protein existence level 4. Belongs to the kla operon, which is associated with cryptic tellurite resistance, and IncW plasmid fertility inhibition. From Escherichia coli.
   5696..5890    +  CDS            satA (fragment): STA_BACSU - Also known as yyaR. Experimental evidence at protein level: Swiss-Prot protein existence level 1. Involved in resistance to streptothricin, a broad-spectrum antibiotic produced by streptomycetes. Detoxifies streptothricin via acetylation of the beta amino group of the first beta-lysyl moiety of streptothricin. From Bacillus subtilis (strain 168).
   5889..6020    +  CDS            satA (fragment): STA_BACSU - Also known as yyaR. Experimental evidence at protein level: Swiss-Prot protein existence level 1. Involved in resistance to streptothricin, a broad-spectrum antibiotic produced by streptomycetes. Detoxifies streptothricin via acetylation of the beta amino group of the first beta-lysyl moiety of streptothricin. From Bacillus subtilis (strain 168).
   6046..6813    -  mobile_element IS1: prokaryotic transposable element IS1
   7005..7799    +  CDS            KanR: aminoglycoside phosphotransferase; aphA-3; confers resistance to kanamycin
   8098..9246    +  CDS            trfA: trans-acting replication protein that binds to and activates oriV
   9266..9385    +  CDS            tetR (fragment): TETR1_ECOLX - Experimental evidence at protein level: Swiss-Prot protein existence level 1. TetR is the repressor of the tetracycline resistance element; its N-terminal region forms a helix-turn-helix structure and binds DNA. Binding of tetracycline to TetR reduces the repressor affinity for the tetracycline resistance gene (tetA) promoter operator sites. From Escherichia coli.
  10842..10866   +  misc_feature   LB T-DNA repeat: left border repeat from nopaline C58 T-DNA
  10920..11050   -  CDS            lacI (fragment): lac repressor; lacI; The lac repressor binds to the lac operator to inhibit transcription in E. coli. This inhibition can be relieved by adding lactose or isopropyl-β-D-thiogalactopyranoside (IPTG).
  11051..11351   -  rep_origin     M13 ori (fragment) (sequence partly withheld): M13 bacteriophage origin of replication; arrow indicates direction of (+) strand synthesis
  11349..11504   -  CDS            lacZα (fragment) (sequence partly withheld): LacZα fragment of β-galactosidase; lacZ fragment
  11513..11713   -  terminator     gene 7 terminator: transcription terminator for octopine-type Ti plasmid gene 7
  11760..12552   -  CDS            NeoR/KanR (fragment): aminoglycoside phosphotransferase from Tn5; aph(3')-II (or nptII); confers resistance to neomycin, kanamycin, and G418 (Geneticin®)
  12613..12792   -  promoter       NOS promoter: nopaline synthase promoter
  12872..13216   -  CDS            tnpA (fragment): TN5P_ECOLX - Also known as tnp. Experimental evidence at protein level: Swiss-Prot protein existence level 1. Mediates transposition of transposon Tn5 by a 'cut and paste' mechanism. First, the monomeric transposase binds the 19 bp inverted DNA repeats flanking the transposon. Then, dimerization of the DNA- bound transposase creates a synaptic DNA complex. After nicking of the first DNA strand, excision of the transposon proceeds through a series of intermediates. The transposase then mediates the insertion of the transposon at a new site by strand transfer. The activity of the wild- type tran
  13846..14106   +  CDS            lexA (fragment): LEXA_ECOLI - Also known as exrA, spr, tsl, umuA. Experimental evidence at protein level: Swiss-Prot protein existence level 1. Represses a number of genes involved in the response to DNA damage (SOS response), including recA and lexA. Binds to the 16 bp palindromic sequence 5'-CTGTATATATATACAG-3'. In the presence of single- stranded DNA, RecA interacts with LexA causing an autocatalytic cleavage which disrupts the DNA-binding part of LexA, leading to derepression of the SOS regulon and eventually DNA repair. Implicated in hydroxy radical-mediated cell death induced by hydroxyurea treatment (Pu
  14353..15294   +  CDS            ESR1 (fragment): ESR1_HUMAN - Also known as ESR, NR3A1. Experimental evidence at protein level: Swiss-Prot protein existence level 1. [Isoform 3]: Involved in activation of NOS3 and endothelial nitric oxide production (PubMed:21937726). Isoforms lacking one or several functional domains are thought to modulate transcriptional activity by competitive ligand or DNA binding and/or heterodimerization with the full-length receptor (PubMed:10970861). Binds to ERE and inhibits isoform 1 (PubMed:10970861). From Homo sapiens (Human).
  15321..15410   +  CDS            NR3C1 (fragment): GCR_RABIT - Also known as GRL. Experimental evidence at protein level: Swiss-Prot protein existence level 1. Receptor for glucocorticoids (GC). Has a dual mode of action: as a transcription factor that binds to glucocorticoid response elements (GRE), both for nuclear and mitochondrial DNA, and as a modulator of other transcription factors. Affects inflammatory responses, cellular proliferation and differentiation in target tissues. Involved in chromatin remodeling. Plays a role in rapid mRNA degradation by binding to the 5' UTR of target mRNAs and interacting with PNRC2 in a ligand-dependent m
  15440..15734   +  terminator     E9 terminator (fragment): terminator and polyadenylation signal from the pea rbcS-E9 gene
  15784..15812   -  promoter       GAL1 promoter (fragment): S. cerevisiae GAL1; inducible promoter, regulated by Gal4
  15976..11      -  promoter       GAL10 promoter (fragment) (across the origin): S. cerevisiae GAL10; inducible promoter, regulated by Gal4
