[The description below was written by a language model from this plasmid's Addgene catalogue record and pLannotate feature annotations shown in this document.]
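Description:
UBQ10:sXVE:(MCS)-S11-DI-GFP1–9 is an empty-backbone binary vector of about 16 kb for Agrobacterium-mediated plant expression, derived from UBQ10:sXVE:GFPc:Kan. It is a low-copy plasmid maintained in E. coli under kanamycin selection (aphA-3 KanR). The backbone carries the broad-host-range IncP replication system (oriV with trfA) plus oriT/traJ for conjugal transfer. It also contains remnants typical of older binary vectors, including tetA/tetR fragments, an IS1 element and a partial ColE1 origin. Nopaline-type left and right T-DNA border repeats delimit the transferred region. Inside it, a NOS promoter–nptII–gene 7 terminator cassette provides kanamycin selection in plants.

The T-DNA holds a two-part inducible system. According to the record, the UBQ10 promoter drives the sXVE chimeric activator. The annotation detects this as a LexA DNA-binding fragment and the human estrogen receptor ligand-binding region, followed by the pea rbcS-E9 terminator. The UBQ10 promoter itself and the activation domain implied by the XVE name are not annotated. XVE-type activators respond to estrogen and bind LexA operator sites upstream of a minimal CaMV 35S promoter; the operators are not annotated as such, and the short GAL1/GAL10 hits there are probably spurious matches.

Downstream of the minimal promoter lie the cloning site named in the construct title, then the sfGFP strand 11 tag (S11), a dual-intein module annotated as Synechocystis DnaE and Mycobacterium tuberculosis DnaB intein fragments, an sfGFP fragment corresponding to GFP1–9, and the NOS terminator. A protein of interest cloned into the MCS is thus translated as one polyprotein, with the dual-intein module intended to release the S11-tagged protein and the GFP1–9 detector as separate products. The vector is intended for tripartite split-GFP assays of protein–protein interactions in planta, notably for membrane proteins, presumably with a partner carrying the complementary strand 10 tag.
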