Addgene plasmid #108260: UBQ10:sXVE:(MCS)-S11-DI-GFP1–9
Purpose: (Empty Backbone) Binary vectors used for the inducible expression of dual intein-coupled tripartite split-sfGFP components in plants
Depositing lab: Tzu-Yin Liu. Depositing organization: National Tsing Hua University. Publication: Detection of membrane protein-protein interaction in planta based on dual intein-coupled tripartite split-GFP association. Liu TY, Chou WC, Chen WY, Chu CY, Dai CY, Wu PY. Plant J. 2018 Feb 16. doi: 10.1111/tpj.13874. PubMed 29451720.
Backbone
  Vector backbone: UBQ10:sXVE:GFPc:Kan
  Backbone manufacturer: Jörg Kudla
  Backbone size (bp): 16025
  Vector type: Plant Expression, Synthetic Biology
  Promoter: UBQ10:sXVE
  Selectable markers: Kanamycin
Growth in bacteria
  Bacterial resistance: Kanamycin, 50 μg/mL
  Growth temperature: 37°C
  Growth strain: DH5alpha
  Copy number: Low Copy
Gene/Insert
  Cloning method: Restriction Enzyme
  Sequencing primers: 5′ cttcgcaagacccttcc; 3′ TCGCGTATTAAATGTATAATTGCGGGACTC
Terms and licenses: Academic/Nonprofit Terms; Industry Terms: Not Available to Industry
How to cite: UBQ10:sXVE:(MCS)-S11-DI-GFP1–9 was a gift from Tzu-Yin Liu (Addgene plasmid # 108260 ; http://n2t.net/addgene:108260 ; RRID:Addgene_108260)
