>Addgene plasmid #108260 | UBQ10:sXVE:(MCS)-S11-DI-GFP1–9 | depositor partial sequence | sequence record 204144 | (MCS)-S11-DI-GFP1–9
GGATCCGGCGCGCCCGGGTTAATTAACTCGAGTCTAGTGGTGGAGGGTCTGGTGGCGGATCAACCAGTGA
AAAGCGTGACCACATGGTCCTTCTTGAGTATGTAACTGCTGCTGGGATTACAGATGCTAGCTGTTTGTCC
TTCGGAACTGAGATACTTACAGTTGAATATGGACCACTTCCTATTGGAAAGATTGTGAGTGAAGAGATCA
ACTGTAGTGTTTATTCCGTGGACCCAGAGGGTAGAGTTTACACTCAAGCTATTGCTCAGTGGCATGATAG
GGGAGAACAGGAGGTTCTTGAATATGAGTTGGAAGATGGTTCTGTGATAAGAGCTACATCAGATCACAGG
TTTCTTACTACAGATTACCAACTTTTGGCAATCGAAGAGATTTTCGCTAGACAGCTCGATCTTCTCACTT
TGGAAAATATTAAGCAAACAGAAGAGGCACTTGATAACCATAGGCTTCCATTTCCTCTTTTGGATGCTGG
AACTATTAAGATGGTTAAAGTGATAGGAAGAAGGTCATTGGGTGTTCAAAGAATATTTGACATCGGACTT
CCTCAGGATCACAATTTCTTACTCGCAAACGGTGCTATTGCAGCAGCTTGTTTCAATGGTTCTGGTTCAA
GAGAGTCTGGAGCTATCTCTGGCGATAGTCTGATCAGCCTGGCAAGCACAGGAAAAAGAGTTTCTATTAA
AGATTTGTTAGATGAAAAAGATTTTGAAATATGGGCAATTAATGAACAGACGATGAAGCTAGAATCAGCT
AAAGTTAGTCGTGTATTTTGTACTGGCAAAAAGCTAGTTTATATTCTAAAAACTCGACTAGGTAGAACTA
TCAAGGCAACAGCAAATCATAGATTTTTAACTATTGATGGTTGGAAAAGATTAGATGAGCTATCTTTAAA
AGAGCATATTGCTCTACCCCGTAAACTAGAAAGCTCCTCTTTACAATTATCACCAGAAATAGAAAAGTTG
TCTCAGAGTGATATTTACTGGGACTCCATCGTTTCTATTACGGAGACTGGAGTCGAAGAGGTTTTTGATT
TGACTGTGCCAGGACCACATAACTTTGTCGCGAATGACATCATTGTACACAACAGCCGAGGGCCCATGAG
AAAAGGAGAAGAACTTTTCACTGGAGTTGTCCCAATTCTTATTGAATTAGATGGTGATGTTAATGGGCAC
AAATTTTTTGTCCGTGGAGAGGGTGAAGGTGATGCAACAATCGGAAAACTTAGCCTTAAATTTATTTGCA
CTACTGGAAAACTACCTGTTCCATGGCCAACACTTGTCACTACCCTTACCTATGGTGTTCAATGCTTTTC
AAGATACCCAGATCATATGAAGCGGCACGACTTCTTCAAGAGCGCCATGCCTGAGGGATACGTGCAGGAG
AGGACCATCTATTTCAAGGACGACGGGACTTACAAGACACGTGCTGAAGTCAAGTTTGAGGGAGACACCC
TCGTCAACAGGATCGAGCTTAAGGGAATTGATTTCAAGGAGGACGGAAACATCCTCGGCCACAAGTTGGA
ATACAACTTTAACTCCCACAAAGTATACATCACGGCCGACAAGCAAAATAACGGCATCAAAGCCAACTTC
ACAATTCGCCACAACGTTGAAGACGGCTCTGTGCAACTCGCTGATCATTATCAACAAAATACTCCAATTG
GCGATGGCCCTGTCCTTTTACCATAA
